Addgene plasmid #42714: TAL3251
Depositing lab: Keith Joung. Depositing organization: Massachusetts General Hospital. Publication: Targeted gene disruption in somatic zebrafish cells using engineered TALENs. Sander JD, Cade L, Khayter C, Reyon D, Peterson RT, Joung JK, Yeh JR. Nat Biotechnol. 2011 Aug 5;29(8):697-8. doi: 10.1038/nbt.1934. PubMed 21822241.
Backbone
  Vector backbone: JDS78
  Backbone manufacturer: Addgene plasmid #32290
  Backbone size w/o insert (bp): 6447
  Vector type: Mammalian Expression ; T7
Growth in bacteria
  Bacterial resistance: Ampicillin, 100 μg/mL
  Growth temperature: 37°C
  Growth strain: XL1 Blue
  Copy number: High Copy
Gene/Insert
  Gene/Insert name: ZebrafishCommunity-esr1-right (alt name: esr1)
  Species: D. rerio (zebrafish)
  Insert size (bp): 1640
  Entrez Gene: esr1 (a.k.a. ER[a], ESR, NR3A1, eralpha, zfER[a])
  Promoter: CMV
  Tag / fusion protein: 3X Flag (N terminal on backbone); WT FOKI (C terminal on backbone)
  Cloning method: Restriction Enzyme; 5′ cloning site N/A (destroyed during cloning); 3′ cloning site N/A (destroyed during cloning)
  Sequencing primers: 5′ CMV-F; 3′ BGH-rev
Terms and licenses: Academic/Nonprofit Terms; Industry Terms: Not Available to Industry
Depositor comments: Target binding site: TCTGTAGATGTTCCTCGT It is strongly recommended that users perform a diagnostic digest to verify this plasmid prior to use. For example, a double digest of the plasmid with BamHI and KpnI should result in two bands at 2.3kb and 5.8kb.
How to cite: TAL3251 was a gift from Keith Joung (Addgene plasmid # 42714 ; http://n2t.net/addgene:42714 ; RRID:Addgene_42714)
