[The description below was written by a language model from this plasmid's Addgene catalogue record.]
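Description:
TAL3251 is a TALEN expression plasmid encoding the "right" half of a nuclease pair directed against the zebrafish (D. rerio) estrogen receptor gene esr1. It is built on the JDS78 backbone (about 6.4 kb without insert), a vector classed as mammalian expression with a T7 promoter. It is maintained in E. coli as a high-copy plasmid under ampicillin selection. The record gives no feature table, so the origin of replication and other backbone elements are not itemised. The use of a BGH reverse sequencing primer suggests a BGH polyadenylation region downstream of the coding sequence.

The roughly 1.6 kb insert is not the esr1 gene itself. It is an engineered array of TAL effector repeats designed to recognise a specific 18-nucleotide site in esr1. The array was cloned by restriction enzyme methods that destroyed both junction sites. It sits in frame between elements supplied by the backbone: an N-terminal 3X FLAG epitope tag for detection and a C-terminal wild-type FokI nuclease domain. Because FokI cleaves only as a dimer, this construct is meant to be used with the matching left-half TALEN, which binds the opposite strand nearby. Together the two monomers produce a double-strand break in the spacer between their sites, and error-prone repair of that break can introduce disruptive indels.

The CMV promoter drives expression after transfection into cultured cells. The T7 promoter allows in vitro transcription of TALEN mRNA, the form usually injected into zebrafish embryos. The associated publication describes targeted gene disruption in somatic zebrafish cells with engineered TALENs, and the insert name marks this as one of a set made for the zebrafish research community.
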