>Addgene plasmid #42714 | TAL3251 | depositor partial sequence | sequence record 57834 | TAL3251 sequence 2430 bps
TCTAGAGCTAGCACCATGGACTACAAAGACCATGACGGTGATTATAAAGATCATGACATCGATTACAAGG
ATGACGATGACAAGATGGCCCCCAAGAAGAAGAGGAAGGTGGGCATTCACCGCGGGGTACCTATGGTGGA
CTTGAGGACACTCGGTTATTCGCAACAGCAACAGGAGAAAATCAAGCCTAAGGTCAGGAGCACCGTCGCG
CAACACCACGAGGCGCTTGTGGGGCATGGCTTCACTCATGCGCATATTGTCGCGCTTTCACAGCACCCTG
CGGCGCTTGGGACGGTGGCTGTCAAATACCAAGATATGATTGCGGCCCTGCCCGAAGCCACGCACGAGGC
AATTGTAGGGGTCGGTAAACAGTGGTCGGGAGCGCGAGCACTTGAGGCGCTGCTGACTGTGGCGGGTGAG
CTTAGGGGGCCTCCGCTCCAGCTCGACACCGGGCAGCTGCTGAAGATCGCGAAGAGAGGGGGAGTAACAG
CGGTAGAGGCAGTGCACGCCTGGCGCAATGCGCTCACCGGGGCCCCCTTGAACCTGACCCCAGACCAGGT
AGTCGCAATCGCGTCACATGACGGGGGAAAGCAAGCCCTGGAAACCGTGCAAAGGTTGTTGCCGGTCCTT
TGTCAAGACCACGGCCTTACACCGGAGCAAGTCGTGGCCATTGCAAGCAATGGGGGTGGCAAACAGGCTC
TTGAGACGGTTCAGAGACTTCTCCCAGTTCTCTGTCAAGCCCACGGGCTGACTCCCGATCAAGTTGTAGC
GATTGCGAATAACAATGGAGGGAAACAAGCATTGGAGACTGTCCAACGGCTCCTTCCCGTGTTGTGTCAA
GCCCACGGTTTGACGCCTGCACAAGTGGTCGCCATCGCCTCGAATGGCGGCGGTAAGCAGGCGCTGGAAA
CAGTACAGCGCCTGCTGCCTGTACTGTGCCAGGATCATGGACTGACCCCAGACCAGGTAGTCGCAATCGC
GTCGAACATTGGGGGAAAGCAAGCCCTGGAAACCGTGCAAAGGTTGTTGCCGGTCCTTTGTCAAGACCAC
GGCCTTACACCGGAGCAAGTCGTGGCCATTGCAAATAATAACGGTGGCAAACAGGCTCTTGAGACGGTTC
AGAGACTTCTCCCAGTTCTCTGTCAAGCCCACGGGCTGACTCCCGATCAAGTTGTAGCGATTGCGTCGAA
CATTGGAGGGAAACAAGCATTGGAGACTGTCCAACGGCTCCTTCCCGTGTTGTGTCAAGCCCACGGTTTG
ACGCCTGCACAAGTGGTCGCCATCGCCTCGAATGGCGGCGGTAAGCAGGCGCTGGAAACAGTACAGCGCC
TGCTGCCTGTACTGTGCCAGGATCATGGACTGACCCCAGACCAGGTAGTCGCAATCGCGAACAATAATGG
GGGAAAGCAAGCCCTGGAAACCGTGCAAAGGTTGTTGCCGGTCCTTTGTCAAGACCACGGCCTTACACCG
GAGCAAGTCGTGGCCATTGCAAGCAATGGGGGTGGCAAACAGGCTCTTGAGACGGTTCAGAGACTTCTCC
CAGTTCTCTGTCAAGCCCACGGGCTGACTCCCGATCAAGTTGTAGCGATTGCGTCCAACGGTGGAGGGAA
ACAAGCATTGGAGACTGTCCAACGGCTCCTTCCCGTGTTGTGTCAAGCCCACGGTTTGACGCCTGCACAA
GTGGTCGCCATCGCCAGCCATGATGGCGGTAAGCAGGCGCTGGAAACAGTACAGCGCCTGCTGCCTGTAC
TGTGCCAGGATCATGGACTGACCCCAGACCAGGTAGTCGCAATCGCGTCACATGACGGGGGAAAGCAAGC
CCTGGAAACCGTGCAAAGGTTGTTGCCGGTCCTTTGTCAAGACCACGGCCTTACACCGGAGCAAGTCGTG
GCCATTGCAAGCAATGGGGGTGGCAAACAGGCTCTTGAGACGGTTCAGAGACTTCTCCCAGTTCTCTGTC
AAGCCCACGGGCTGACTCCCGATCAAGTTGTAGCGATTGCGTCGCATGACGGAGGGAAACAAGCATTGGA
GACTGTCCAACGGCTCCTTCCCGTGTTGTGTCAAGCCCACGGTTTGACGCCTGCACAAGTGGTCGCCATC
GCCAACAACAACGGCGGTAAGCAGGCGCTGGAAACAGTACAGCGCCTGCTGCCTGTACTGTGCCAGGATC
ATGGACTGACACCCGAACAGGTGGTCGCCATTGCTTCTAATGGGGGAGGACGGCCAGCCTTGGAGTCCAT
CGTAGCCCAATTGTCCAGGCCCGATCCCGCGTTGGCTGCGTTAACGAATGACCATCTGGTGGCGTTGGCA
TGTCTTGGTGGACGACCCGCGCTCGATGCAGTCAAAAAGGGTCTGCCTCATGCTCCCGCATTGATCAAAA
GAACCAACCGGCGGATTCCCGAGAGAACTTCCCATCGAGTCGCGGGATCC
