>Addgene plasmid #42714 | TAL3251 | addgene partial sequence | sequence record 61013 | JDS-TALEN-F 5'-TAGGGGTCGGTAAACAGTGG-3'
TGTGGCGGGTGAGCTTAGGGGGCCTCCGCTCCAGCTCGACACCGGGCAGCTGCTGAAGATCGCGAAGAGA
GGGGGAGTAACAGCGGTAGAGGCAGTGCACGCCTGGCGCAATGCGCTCACCGGGGCCCCCTTGAACCTGA
CCCCAGACCAGGTAGTCGCAATCGCGTCACATGACGGGGGAAAGCAAGCCCTGGAAACCGTGCAAAGGTT
GTTGCCGGTCCTTTGTCAAGACCACGGCCTTACACCGGAGCAAGTCGTGGCCATTGCAAGCAATGGGGGT
GGCAAACAGGCTCTTGAGACGGTTCAGAGACTTCTCCCAGTTCTCTGTCAAGCCCACGGGCTGACTCCCG
ATCAAGTTGTAGCGATTGCGAATAACAATGGAGGGAAACAAGCATTGGAGACTGTCCAACGGCTCCTTCC
CGTGTTGTGTCAAGCCCACGGTTTGACGCCTGCACAAGTGGTCGCCATCGCCTCGAATGGCGGCGGTAAG
CAGGCGCTGGAAACAGTACAGCGCCTGCTGCCTGTACTGTGCCAGGATCATGGACTGACCCCAGACCAGG
TAGTCGCAATCGCGTCGAACATTGGGGGAAAGCAAGCCCTGGAAACCGTGCAAAGGTTGTTGCCGGTCCT
TTGTCAAGACCACGGCCTTACACCGGAGCAAGTCGTGGCCATTGCAAATAATAACGGTGGCAAACAGGCT
CTTGAGACGGTTCAGAGACTTCTCCCAGTTCTCTGTCAAGCCCACGGGCTGACTCCCGATCAAGTTGTAG
CGATTGCGTCGAACATTGGAGGGAAACAAGCATTGGAGACTGTCCAACGGCTCCTTCCCGTG
